>Addgene plasmid #67677 | p3E-OSBP | depositor full sequence | sequence record 117202 | p3E-OSBP sequence 2941 bps
CTTTCCTGCGTTATCCCCTGATTCTGTGGATAACCGTATTACCGCCTTTGAGTGAGCTGATACCGCTCGC
CGCAGCCGAACGACCGAGCGCAGCGAGTCAGTGAGCGAGGAAGCGGAAGAGCGCCCAATACGCAAACCGC
CTCTCCCCGCGCGTTGGCCGATTCATTAATGCAGCTGGCACGACAGGTTTCCCGACTGGAAAGCGGGCAG
TGAGCGCAACGCAATTAATACGCGTACCGCTAGCCAGGAAGAGTTTGTAGAAACGCAAAAAGGCCATCCG
TCAGGATGGCCTTCTGCTTAGTTTGATGCCTGGCAGTTTATGGCGGGCGTCCTGCCCGCCACCCTCCGGG
CCGTTGCTTCACAACGTTCAAATCCGCTCCCGGCGGATTTGTCCTACTCAGGAGAGCGTTCACCGACAAA
CAACAGATAAAACGAAAGGCCCAGTCTTCCGACTGAGCCTTTCGTTTTATTTGATGCCTGGCAGTTCCCT
ACTCTCGCGTTAACGCTAGCATGGATGTTTTCCCAGTCACGACGTTGTAAAACGACGGCCAGTCTTAAGC
TCGGGCCCTGCAGCTCTAGAGCTCGAATTCTACAGGTCACTAATACCATCTAAGTAGTTGGTTCATAGTG
ACTGCATATGTTGTGTTTTACAGTATTATGTAGTCTGTTTTTTATGCAAAATCTAATTTAATATATTGAT
ATTTATATCATTTTACGTTTCTCGTTCAACTTTCTTGTACAAAGTGGCTTCGGGCTCGGCTCGAGAGGGC
TGGCTCTTCAAATGGACCAATTATATCAAAGGCTACCAGCGGCGATGGTTCGTGCTGAGCAACGGGCTCC
TGAGCTACTACAGATCAAAGGCAGAGATGAGACATACCTGCCGTGGTACCATCAACCTCGCCACAGCCAA
CATCACCGTGGAGGACTCCTGCAACTTCATCATTTCCAATGGGGGTGCTCAGACCTACCATCTGAAAGCT
AGTTCAGAAGTTGAGCGGCAGCGCTGGGTGACGGCCCTGGAACTGGCCAAGGCCAAAGCTGTGAAGTGAC
AACTTTATTATACAAAGTTGGCATTATAAAAAAGCATTGCTTATCAATTTGTTGCAACGAACAGGTCACT
ATCAGTCAAAATAAAATCATTATTTGGAGCTCCATGGTAGCGTTAACGCGGCCGCGATATCCCCTATAGT
GAGTCGTATTACATGGTCATAGCTGTTTCCTGGCAGCTCTGGCCCGTGTCTCAAAATCTCTGATGTTACA
TTGCACAAGATAAAAATATATCATCATGAACAATAAAACTGTCTGCTTACATAAACAGTAATACAAGGGG
TGTTATGAGCCATATTCAACGGGAAACGTCGAGGCCGCGATTAAATTCCAACATGGATGCTGATTTATAT
GGGTATAAATGGGCTCGCGATAATGTCGGGCAATCAGGTGCGACAATCTATCGCTTGTATGGGAAGCCCG
ATGCGCCAGAGTTGTTTCTGAAACATGGCAAAGGTAGCGTTGCCAATGATGTTACAGATGAGATGGTCAG
ACTAAACTGGCTGACGGAATTTATGCCTCTTCCGACCATCAAGCATTTTATCCGTACTCCTGATGATGCA
TGGTTACTCACCACTGCGATCCCCGGAAAAACAGCATTCCAGGTATTAGAAGAATATCCTGATTCAGGTG
AAAATATTGTTGATGCGCTGGCAGTGTTCCTGCGCCGGTTGCATTCGATTCCTGTTTGTAATTGTCCTTT
TAACAGCGATCGCGTATTTCGTCTCGCTCAGGCGCAATCACGAATGAATAACGGTTTGGTTGATGCGAGT
GATTTTGATGACGAGCGTAATGGCTGGCCTGTTGAACAAGTCTGGAAAGAAATGCATAAACTTTTGCCAT
TCTCACCGGATTCAGTCGTCACTCATGGTGATTTCTCACTTGATAACCTTATTTTTGACGAGGGGAAATT
AATAGGTTGTATTGATGTTGGACGAGTCGGAATCGCAGACCGATACCAGGATCTTGCCATCCTATGGAAC
TGCCTCGGTGAGTTTTCTCCTTCATTACAGAAACGGCTTTTTCAAAAATATGGTATTGATAATCCTGATA
TGAATAAATTGCAGTTTCATTTGATGCTCGATGAGTTTTTCTAATCAGAATTGGTTAATTGGTTGTAACA
CTGGCAGAGCATTACGCTGACTTGACGGGACGGCGCAAGCTCATGACCAAAATCCCTTAACGTGAGTTAC
GCGTCGTTCCACTGAGCGTCAGACCCCGTAGAAAAGATCAAAGGATCTTCTTGAGATCCTTTTTTTCTGC
GCGTAATCTGCTGCTTGCAAACAAAAAAACCACCGCTACCAGCGGTGGTTTGTTTGCCGGATCAAGAGCT
ACCAACTCTTTTTCCGAAGGTAACTGGCTTCAGCAGAGCGCAGATACCAAATACTGTCCTTCTAGTGTAG
CCGTAGTTAGGCCACCACTTCAAGAACTCTGTAGCACCGCCTACATACCTCGCTCTGCTAATCCTGTTAC
CAGTGGCTGCTGCCAGTGGCGATAAGTCGTGTCTTACCGGGTTGGACTCAAGACGATAGTTACCGGATAA
GGCGCAGCGGTCGGGCTGAACGGGGGGTTCGTGCACACAGCCCAGCTTGGAGCGAACGACCTACACCGAA
CTGAGATACCTACAGCGTGAGCATTGAGAAAGCGCCACGCTTCCCGAAGGGAGAAAGGCGGACAGGTATC
CGGTAAGCGGCAGGGTCGGAACAGGAGAGCGCACGAGGGAGCTTCCAGGGGGAAACGCCTGGTATCTTTA
TAGTCCTGTCGGGTTTCGCCACCTCTGACTTGAGCGTCGATTTTTGTGATGCTCGTCAGGGGGGCGGAGC
CTATGGAAAAACGCCAGCAACGCGGCCTTTTTACGGTTCCTGGCCTTTTGCTGGCCTTTTGCTCACATGT
T
Features (pLannotate 1.2.2; 11 found; start..end, strand, type, name):
    121..213     +  CDS            lacI (fragment): lac repressor; lacI; The lac repressor binds to the lac operator to inhibit transcription in E. coli. This inhibition can be relieved by adding lactose or isopropyl-β-D-thiogalactopyranoside (IPTG).
    268..295     -  terminator     rrnB T2 terminator: transcription terminator T2 from the E. coli rrnB gene
    427..470     +  terminator     rrnB T1 terminator: Escherichia coli rrnB; transcription terminator T1 from the E. coli rrnB gene
    517..553     -  CDS            lacZα (fragment): LacZα fragment of β-galactosidase; lacZ fragment
    624..747     -  protein_bind   attR2: mutant version of attR; recombination site for the Gateway® LR reaction LR Clonase™
    750..1046    +  CDS            OSBP (fragment): OSBP1_RABIT - Experimental evidence at protein level: Swiss-Prot protein existence level 1. Lipid transporter involved in lipid countertransport between the Golgi complex and membranes of the endoplasmic reticulum: specifically exchanges sterol with phosphatidylinositol 4-phosphate (PI4P), delivering sterol to the Golgi in exchange for PI4P, which is degraded by the SAC1/SACM1L phosphatase in the endoplasmic reticulum (By similarity). Binds cholesterol and a range of oxysterols including 25-hydroxycholesterol (PubMed:18165705). Cholesterol binding promotes the formation of a complex with PP2A
   1050..1070    -  protein_bind   attB3: mutant version of attB; core recombination site for the Gateway® BP reaction BP Clonase™
   1061..1146    -  protein_bind   attL1 (fragment): mutant version of attL; recombination site for the Gateway® LR reaction LR Clonase™
   1183..1201    -  promoter       T7 promoter: promoter for bacteriophage T7 RNA polymerase
   1335..2144    +  CDS            KanR: aminoglycoside phosphotransferase; aph(3')-Ia; confers resistance to kanamycin in bacteria or G418 (Geneticin®) in eukaryotes
   2291..2879    +  rep_origin     ori: high-copy-number ColE1/pMB1/pBR322/pUC origin of replication
