[The description below was written by a language model from this plasmid's Addgene catalogue record and pLannotate feature annotations shown in this document.]
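Description:
p3E-OSBP is a MultiSite Gateway 3' entry clone built on the Invitrogen pDONR P2R-P3 backbone and made by Gateway cloning. It is a small (about 2.9 kb) bacterial plasmid carried at high copy from a ColE1/pUC-type origin and selected with kanamycin through an aminoglycoside phosphotransferase (KanR) gene. As is typical of pDONR-derived vectors, rrnB T1 and T2 transcription terminators lie upstream of the recombination cassette to insulate the insert from read-through, and a T7 promoter sits on the far side. The short lacI and lacZα fragments in the annotation are backbone remnants rather than functional genes.

The insert is a fragment of oxysterol-binding protein (OSBP), recorded as synthetic and corresponding to amino acids 87–185 of the reference protein rather than the full-length lipid transporter. The annotated coding segment of roughly 300 bp matches this size. The annotation tool matched it to a rabbit OSBP entry, which reflects its best database hit and not necessarily the source species. The fragment is flanked by Gateway recombination sites: an attR2 site on one side, and on the other a site annotated as an attB3 core overlapping an attL fragment, which is consistent with the attL3 site expected in a 3' entry clone.

The plasmid contains no eukaryotic promoter, so it is not an expression construct in its own right. It is a modular part for LR recombination with 5' and middle entry clones and a destination vector, which places the OSBP fragment at the C-terminal end of a fusion protein. The associated work concerns modular detection of GFP-labelled proteins for electron microscopy screening in cells and organisms, though the record does not state the specific role of this fragment.
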