Addgene plasmid #67677: p3E-OSBP
Purpose: Multisite gateway entry clone for adding C-terminal fusions of OSBP
Depositing lab: Rob Parton. Depositing organization: University of Queensland, Institute for Molecular Bioscience. Publication: Modular Detection of GFP-Labeled Proteins for Rapid Screening by Electron Microscopy in Cells and Organisms. Ariotti N, Hall TE, Rae J, Ferguson C, McMahon KA, Martel N, Webb RE, Webb RI, Teasdale RD, Parton RG. Dev Cell. 2015 Nov 23;35(4):513-25. doi: 10.1016/j.devcel.2015.10.016. Epub 2015 Nov 12. PubMed 26585296.
Backbone
  Vector backbone: pDONR P2R-p3
  Backbone manufacturer: Invitrogen
  Vector type: Gateway multisite 3' entry clone
Growth in bacteria
  Bacterial resistance: Kanamycin, 50 μg/mL
  Growth temperature: 37°C
  Growth strain: DH5alpha
  Copy number: High Copy
Gene/Insert
  Gene/Insert name: OSBP
  Species: Synthetic
  Mutation: aa 87-185 of NP_002547.1
  Cloning method: Gateway Cloning
  Sequencing primers: 5′ M13F; 3′ M13R
Terms and licenses: Academic/Nonprofit Terms; Industry Terms: Not Available to Industry
How to cite: p3E-OSBP was a gift from Rob Parton (Addgene plasmid # 67677 ; http://n2t.net/addgene:67677 ; RRID:Addgene_67677)
