>Addgene plasmid #67677 | p3E-OSBP | addgene partial sequence | sequence record 131102 | M13-F20 5'-TGTAAAACGACGGCCAGT-3'
CAGGTCACTAATACCATCTAAGTAGTTGGTTCATAGTGACTGCATATGTTGTGTTTTACAGTATTATGTA
GTCTGTTTTTTATGCAAAATCTAATTTAATATATTGATATTTATATCATTTTACGTTTCTCGTTCAACTT
TCTTGTACAAAGTGGCTTCGGGCTCGGCTCGAGAGGGCTGGCTCTTCAAATGGACCAATTATATCAAAGG
CTACCAGCGGCGATGGTTCGTGCTGAGCAACGGGCTCCTGAGCTACTACAGATCAAAGGCAGAGATGAGA
CATACCTGCCGTGGTACCATCAACCTCGCCACAGCCAACATCACCGTGGAGGACTCCTGCAACTTCATCA
TTTCCAATGGGGGTGCTCAGACCTACCATCTGAAAGCTAGTTCAGAAGTTGAGCGGCAGCGCTGGGTGAC
GGCCCTGGAACTGGCCAAGGCCAAAGCTGTGAAGTGACAACTTTATTATACAAAGTTGGCATTATAAAAA
AGCATTGCTTATCAATTTGTTGCAACGAACAGGTCACTATCAGTCAAAATAAAATCATTATTTGGAGCTC
CATGGTAGCGTTAACGCGGCCGCGATATCCCCTATAGTGAGTCGTATTACATGGTCATAGCTGTTTCCTG
GCAGCTCTGGCCCGTGTCTCAAAATCTCTGATGTTACATTGCACAAGATAAAAATATATCATCATGAACA
ATAAAACTGTCTGCTTACATAAACAGTAATACAAGG
