>Addgene plasmid #67677 | p3E-OSBP | addgene partial sequence | sequence record 131117 | M13-Rev 5'-CAGGAAACAGCTATGACC-3'
ACGCTACCATGGAGCTCCAAATAATGATTTTATTTTGACTGATAGTGACCTGTTCGTTGCAACAAATTGA
TAAGCAATGCTTTTTTATAATGCCAACTTTGTATAATAAAGTTGTCACTTCACAGCTTTGGCCTTGGCCA
GTTCCAGGGCCGTCACCCAGCGCTGCCGCTCAACTTCTGAACTAGCTTTCAGATGGTAGGTCTGAGCACC
CCCATTGGAAATGATGAAGTTGCAGGAGTCCTCCACGGTGATGTTGGCTGTGGCGAGGTTGATGGTACCA
CGGCAGGTATGTCTCATCTCTGCCTTTGATCTGTAGTAGCTCAGGAGCCCGTTGCTCAGCACGAACCATC
GCCGCTGGTAGCCTTTGATATAATTGGTCCATTTGAAGAGCCAGCCCTCTCGAGCCGAGCCCGAAGCCAC
TTTGTACAAGAAAGTTGAACGAGAAACGTAAAATGATATAAATATCAATATATTAAATTAGATTTTGCAT
AAAAAACAGACTACATAATACTGTAAAACACAACATATGCAGTCACTATGAACCAACTACTTAGATGGTA
TTAGTGACCTGTAGAATTCGAGCTCTAGAGCTGCAGGGCCCGAGCTTAAGACTGGCCGTCGTTTTACAAC
GTCGTGACTGGGAAAACATCCATGCTAGCGTTAACGCGAGAGTAGGGAACTGCCAGGCATCAAATAAAAC
GAAAGGCTCAGTCGGAAGACTGG
